Addgene plasmid #49639: pTH-TelR15-mVenus
Purpose: (Empty Backbone) TALEColor-mVenus-Telomere
Depositing lab: Thoru Pederson. Depositing organization: University of Massachusetts, Worcester. Publication: Visualization of repetitive DNA sequences in human chromosomes with transcription activator-like effectors. Ma H, Reyes-Gutierrez P, Pederson T. Proc Natl Acad Sci U S A. 2013 Dec 9. 10.1073/pnas.1319097110 PubMed 24324157.
Backbone
  Vector backbone: pcDNA4/TO
  Backbone manufacturer: Invitrogen
  Backbone size (bp): 5500
  Vector type: Mammalian Expression, TALEN
  Promoter: CMV
  Selectable markers: Hygromycin
Growth in bacteria
  Bacterial resistance: Ampicillin, 100 μg/mL
  Growth temperature: 37°C
  Growth strain: Stbl3
  Copy number: High Copy
Gene/Insert
  Cloning method: Restriction Enzyme
Terms and licenses: Academic/Nonprofit Terms; Industry Terms: Not Available to Industry
How to cite: pTH-TelR15-mVenus was a gift from Thoru Pederson (Addgene plasmid # 49639 ; http://n2t.net/addgene:49639 ; RRID:Addgene_49639)
