[The description below was written by a language model from this plasmid's Addgene catalogue record and pLannotate feature annotations shown in this document.]
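Description:
pTH-TelR15-mVenus is a mammalian expression plasmid built on the pcDNA4/TO backbone that encodes a fluorescent TALE ("TALEColor") protein aimed at telomeric repeat DNA. Although it is catalogued as an empty backbone with no insert named, the 8,460-nt depositor sequence contains a full expression cassette. A CMV enhancer/promoter is followed by short matches to tet-operator-containing promoters, consistent with the tandem tet operators of the pcDNA4/TO design. These operators allow repression in cells expressing the Tet repressor and constitutive expression in other cells.

Downstream lies an open reading frame whose ends match Xanthomonas TAL effector proteins (avrXa10 and pthXo1 fragments). These represent the N- and C-terminal TALE scaffold regions. The unannotated stretch between them presumably holds the engineered repeat array that specifies the DNA target. The record gives neither the repeat composition nor the exact target sequence; the name suggests a 15-unit telomere-directed array. The TALE is followed closely by mVenus, a monomeric yellow fluorescent protein, presumably as a C-terminal fusion, and the cassette ends with the bGH polyadenylation signal.

An SV40 promoter drives the hygromycin resistance gene for selection in mammalian cells. It is followed by a residual fragment of a bleomycin-family resistance gene, probably left over from the original marker, and an SV40 poly(A) signal. In E. coli the plasmid replicates from a high-copy ColE1/pUC origin under ampicillin selection, and it also carries an f1 origin. Stbl3 is the listed propagation strain, a common choice for repeat-rich inserts such as TALE arrays.

According to the associated publication title, the construct belongs to work on visualizing repetitive DNA sequences in human chromosomes, here labelling telomeres with yellow fluorescence.
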