Features (pLannotate 1.2.2; 23 found; start..end, strand, type, name):
     27..79      -  misc_feature   bom (fragment): basis of mobility region from pBR322
    234..613     +  enhancer       CMV enhancer: human cytomegalovirus immediate early enhancer
    614..817     +  promoter       CMV promoter: human cytomegalovirus (CMV) immediate early promoter
    819..838     +  promoter       PLtetO-1 promoter (fragment): modified phage lambda PL promoter with tet operator sites (Lutz and Bujard, 1997)
    840..859     +  promoter       PLtetO-1 promoter (fragment): modified phage lambda PL promoter with tet operator sites (Lutz and Bujard, 1997)
    867..900     +  promoter       TRE3GV promoter (fragment): 3rd-generation Tet-responsive promoter that can be activated by binding of Tet-On® 3G, optimized for retroviral and lentiviral vectors
   1076..1639    +  CDS            avrXa10 (fragment): AVX10_XANOO - Experimental evidence at protein level: Swiss-Prot protein existence level 1. Avirulence protein. Induces the hypersensitive response (HR)in rice plants carrying the resistance gene Xa10. Activity depends on the presence of the core repeat domains; replacement with repeat domains from other proteins (AvrBs3 of X.euvesicatoria (AC P14727) or AvrXa7 of this organism) does not elicit the HR. Probably acts as a transcription factor in its host plant (rice) to induce plant resistance or disease. From Xanthomonas oryzae pv. oryzae.
   2924..3112    +  CDS            pthXo1 (fragment): PTHX1_XANOP - Also known as tal2b. Experimental evidence at protein level: Swiss-Prot protein existence level 1. Avirulence protein. Acts as a transcription factor in rice, inducing expression of a number of host genes including SWEET11 (Os8N3, XA13, AC Q6YZF3) in susceptible plants with the Xa13 allele. Plants with the xa13 allele, which has an altered promoter, are resistant to bacterial blight caused by this bacterial strain and do not induce SWEET11. The xa13 allele elicits an atypical hypersensitive response (HR). PthXo1 binds SWEET11 promoter DNA in a sequence-specific manner. From Xanth
   3134..3850    +  CDS            mVenus: mVenus is a basic (constitutively fluorescent) yellow fluorescent protein published in 2006, derived from Aequorea victoria. It is reported to be a rapidly-maturing monomer with moderate acid sensitivity.
   3891..4115    +  polyA_signal   bGH poly(A) signal: bovine growth hormone polyadenylation signal
   4119..4140    +  promoter       SV40 promoter (fragment): SV40 enhancer and early promoter
   4161..4589    +  rep_origin     f1 ori (sequence partly withheld): f1 bacteriophage origin of replication; arrow indicates direction of (+) strand synthesis
   4603..4932    +  promoter       SV40 promoter: SV40 enhancer and early promoter
   4981..6006    +  CDS            HygR: aminoglycoside phosphotransferase from E. coli; aph(4)-Ia; confers resistance to hygromycin
   6016..6141    +  CDS            ble (fragment): BLE_KLEPN - Experimental evidence at protein level: Swiss-Prot protein existence level 1. Binding protein with a strong affinity to the bleomycin family of antibiotics. Binds to CL990; an antimitotic-antibiotic compound. From Klebsiella pneumoniae.
   6136..6257    +  polyA_signal   SV40 poly(A) signal: SV40 polyadenylation signal
   6330..6346    -  protein_bind   lac operator: The lac repressor binds to the lac operator to inhibit transcription in E. coli. This inhibition can be relieved by adding lactose or isopropyl-β-D-thiogalactopyranoside (IPTG). lac repressor encoded by lacI
   6354..6384    -  promoter       lac promoter: promoter for the E. coli lac operon
   6399..6420    -  protein_bind   CAP binding site: CAP binding activates transcription in the presence of cAMP. E. coli catabolite activator protein
   6433..6525    -  CDS            lacI (fragment): lac repressor; lacI; The lac repressor binds to the lac operator to inhibit transcription in E. coli. This inhibition can be relieved by adding lactose or isopropyl-β-D-thiogalactopyranoside (IPTG).
   6708..7293    -  rep_origin     ori: high-copy-number ColE1/pMB1/pBR322/pUC origin of replication
   7464..8324    -  CDS            AmpR: β-lactamase; bla; confers resistance to ampicillin, carbenicillin, and related antibiotics
   8325..8429    -  promoter       AmpR promoter: bla
>Addgene plasmid #49639 | pTH-TelR15-mVenus | depositor full sequence | sequence record 74775 | pTH-TelR15-mVenus sequence 8460 bps
ACGGATCGGGAGATCTCCCGATCCCCTATGGTGCACTCTCAGTACAATCTGCTCTGATGCCGCATAGTTA
AGCCAGTATCTGCTCCCTGCTTGTGTGTTGGAGGTCGCTGAGTAGTGCGCGAGCAAAATTTAAGCTACAA
CAAGGCAAGGCTTGACCGACAATTCCATGAAGAATCTGCTTAGGGTTAGGCGTTTTGCGCTGCTTCGCGA
TGTACGGGCCAGATATACGCGTTGACATTGATTATTGACTAGTTATTAATAGTAATCAATTACGGGGTCA
TTAGTTCATAGCCCATATATGGAGTTCCGCGTTACATAACTTACGGTAAATGGCCCGCCTGGCTGACCGC
CCAACGACCCCCGCCCATTGACGTCAATAATGACGTATGTTCCCATAGTAACGCCAATAGGGACTTTCCA
TTGACGTCAATGGGTGGAGTATTTACGGTAAACTGCCCACTTGGCAGTACATCAAGTGTATCATATGCCA
AGTACGCCCCCTATTGACGTCAATGACGGTAAATGGCCCGCCTGGCATTATGCCCAGTACATGACCTTAT
GGGACTTTCCTACTTGGCAGTACATCTACGTATTAGTCATCGCTATTACCATGGTGATGCGGTTTTGGCA
GTACATCAATGGGCGTGGATAGCGGTTTGACTCACGGGGATTTCCAAGTCTCCACCCCATTGACGTCAAT
GGGAGTTTGTTTTGGCACCAAAATCAACGGGACTTTCCAAAATGTCGTAACAACTCCGCCCCATTGACGC
AAATGGGCGGTAGGCGTGTACGGTGGGAGGTCTATATAAGCAGAGCTCTCCCTATCAGTGATAGAGATCT
CCCTATCAGTGATAGAGATCGTCGACGAGCTCGTTTAGTGAACCGTCAGATCGCCTGGAGACGCCATCCA
CGCTGTTTTGACCTCCATAGAAGACACCGGGACCGATCCAGCCTGGCGCGCCGGTTCTGGATCCGGTTCT
CAATTGGGTTCTACCGGTTAGGGGCCACCATGGACTATAAGGACCACGACGGAGACTACAAGGATCATGA
TATTGATTACAAAGACGATGACGATAAGATGGCCCCAAAGAAGAAGCGGAAGGTCGGTATCCACGGAGTC
CCAGCAGCCGTAGATTTGAGAACTTTGGGATATTCACAGCAGCAGCAGGAAAAGATCAAGCCCAAAGTGA
GGTCGACAGTCGCGCAGCATCACGAAGCGCTGGTGGGTCATGGGTTTACACATGCCCACATCGTAGCCTT
GTCGCAGCACCCTGCAGCCCTTGGCACGGTCGCCGTCAAGTACCAGGACATGATTGCGGCGTTGCCGGAA
GCCACACATGAGGCGATCGTCGGTGTGGGGAAACAGTGGAGCGGAGCCCGAGCGCTTGAGGCCCTGTTGA
CGGTCGCGGGAGAGCTGAGAGGGCCTCCCCTTCAGCTGGACACGGGCCAGTTGCTGAAGATCGCGAAGCG
GGGAGGAGTCACGGCGGTCGAGGCGGTGCACGCGTGGCGCAATGCGCTCACGGGAGCACCCCTCAACCTG
ACCCCAGAGCAGGTCGTGGCAATTGCGAGCAACATCGGGGGAAAGCAGGCACTCGAAACCGTCCAGAGGT
TGCTGCCTGTGCTGTGCCAAGCGCACGGACTTACGCCAGAGCAGGTCGTGGCAATTGCGAGCAACATCGG
GGGAAAGCAGGCACTCGAAACCGTCCAGAGGTTGCTGCCTGTGCTGTGCCAAGCGCACGGACTAACCCCA
GAGCAGGTCGTGGCAATTGCGAGCCATGACGGGGGAAAGCAGGCACTCGAAACCGTCCAGAGGTTGCTGC
CTGTGCTGTGCCAAGCGCACGGGTTGACCCCAGAGCAGGTCGTGGCAATTGCGAGCCATGACGGGGGAAA
GCAGGCACTCGAAACCGTCCAGAGGTTGCTGCCTGTGCTGTGCCAAGCGCACGGCCTGACCCCAGAGCAG
GTCGTGGCAATTGCGAGCCATGACGGGGGAAAGCAGGCACTCGAAACCGTCCAGAGGTTGCTGCCTGTGC
TGTGCCAAGCGCACGGACTGACACCAGAGCAGGTCGTGGCAATTGCGAGCAACGGAGGGGGAAAGCAGGC
ACTCGAAACCGTCCAGAGGTTGCTGCCTGTGCTGTGCCAAGCGCACGGACTTACACCCGAACAAGTCGTG
GCAATTGCGAGCAACATCGGGGGAAAGCAGGCACTCGAAACCGTCCAGAGGTTGCTGCCTGTGCTGTGCC
AAGCGCACGGACTTACGCCAGAGCAGGTCGTGGCAATTGCGAGCAACATCGGGGGAAAGCAGGCACTCGA
AACCGTCCAGAGGTTGCTGCCTGTGCTGTGCCAAGCGCACGGACTAACCCCAGAGCAGGTCGTGGCAATT
GCGAGCCATGACGGGGGAAAGCAGGCACTCGAAACCGTCCAGAGGTTGCTGCCTGTGCTGTGCCAAGCGC
ACGGGTTGACCCCAGAGCAGGTCGTGGCAATTGCGAGCCATGACGGGGGAAAGCAGGCACTCGAAACCGT
CCAGAGGTTGCTGCCTGTGCTGTGCCAAGCGCACGGCCTGACCCCAGAGCAGGTCGTGGCAATTGCGAGC
CATGACGGGGGAAAGCAGGCACTCGAAACCGTCCAGAGGTTGCTGCCTGTGCTGTGCCAAGCGCACGGAC
TGACACCAGAGCAGGTCGTGGCAATTGCGAGCAACGGAGGGGGAAAGCAGGCACTCGAAACCGTCCAGAG
GTTGCTGCCTGTGCTGTGCCAAGCGCACGGCCTCACCCCAGAGCAGGTCGTGGCAATTGCGAGCAACATC
GGGGGAAAGCAGGCACTCGAAACCGTCCAGAGGTTGCTGCCTGTGCTGTGCCAAGCGCACGGACTCACGC
CTGAGCAGGTAGTGGCTATTGCATCCAACATCGGGGGCAGACCCGCACTGGAGTCAATCGTGGCCCAGCT
TTCGAGGCCGGACCCCGCGCTGGCCGCACTCACTAATGATCATCTTGTAGCGCTGGCCTGCCTCGGCGGA
CGACCCGCCTTGGATGCGGTGAAGAAGGGGCTCCCGCACGCGCCTGCATTGATTAAGCGGACCAACAGAA
GGATTCCCGAGAGGACATCACATCGAGTGGCAGGCCTGCAGGGAAGTGGAAGTATGGTGAGCAAGGGCGA
GGAGCTGTTCACCGGGGTGGTGCCCATCCTGGTCGAGCTGGACGGCGACGTAAACGGCCACAAGTTCAGC
GTGTCCGGCGAGGGCGAGGGCGATGCCACCTACGGCAAGCTGACCCTGAAGCTGATCTGCACCACCGGCA
AGCTGCCCGTGCCCTGGCCCACCCTCGTGACCACCCTGGGCTACGGCCTGCAGTGCTTCGCCCGCTACCC
CGACCACATGAAGCAGCACGACTTCTTCAAGTCCGCCATGCCCGAAGGCTACGTCCAGGAGCGCACCATC
TTCTTCAAGGACGACGGCAACTACAAGACCCGCGCCGAGGTGAAGTTCGAGGGCGACACCCTGGTGAACC
GCATCGAGCTGAAGGGCATCGACTTCAAGGAGGACGGCAACATCCTGGGGCACAAGCTGGAGTACAACTA
CAACAGCCACAACGTCTATATCACCGCCGACAAGCAGAAGAACGGCATCAAGGCCAACTTCAAGATCCGC
CACAACATCGAGGACGGCGGCGTGCAGCTCGCCGACCACTACCAGCAGAACACCCCCATCGGCGACGGCC
CCGTGCTGCTGCCCGACAACCACTACCTGAGCTACCAGTCCAAGCTGAGCAAAGACCCCAACGAGAAGCG
CGATCACATGGTCCTGCTGGAGTTCGTGACCGCCGCCGGGATCACTCTCGGCATGGACGAGCTGTACAAG
TAGTCTAGAGGGCCCGTTTAAACCCGCTGATCAGCCTCGACTGTGCCTTCTAGTTGCCAGCCATCTGTTG
TTTGCCCCTCCCCCGTGCCTTCCTTGACCCTGGAAGGTGCCACTCCCACTGTCCTTTCCTAATAAAATGA
GGAAATTGCATCGCATTGTCTGAGTAGGTGTCATTCTATTCTGGGGGGTGGGGTGGGGCAGGACAGCAAG
GGGGAGGATTGGGAAGACAATAGCAGGCATGCTGGGGATGCGGTGGGCTCTATGGCTTCTGAGGCGGAAA
GAACCAGCTGGGGCTCTAGGGGGTATCCCC
[124 nt withheld, positions 4161-4284]
C
[91 nt withheld, positions 4286-4376]
A
[49 nt withheld, positions 4378-4426]
CCTTTGACGTTGGAGTCCACGTTCTTT
[37 nt withheld, positions 4454-4490]
ACCCTATCTCGGTCTATTCTTTTGATTTATAAGGGATTTTGCCGATTTCGGCCTATTGGTTAAAAAATGA
GCTGATTTAACAAAAATTTAACGCGAATTAATTCTGTGGAATGTGTGTCAGTTAGGGTGTGGAAAGTCCC
CAGGCTCCCCAGCAGGCAGAAGTATGCAAAGCATGCATCTCAATTAGTCAGCAACCAGGTGTGGAAAGTC
CCCAGGCTCCCCAGCAGGCAGAAGTATGCAAAGCATGCATCTCAATTAGTCAGCAACCATAGTCCCGCCC
CTAACTCCGCCCATCCCGCCCCTAACTCCGCCCAGTTCCGCCCATTCTCCGCCCCATGGCTGACTAATTT
TTTTTATTTATGCAGAGGCCGAGGCCGCCTCTGCCTCTGAGCTATTCCAGAAGTAGTGAGGAGGCTTTTT
TGGAGGCCTAGGCTTTTGCAAAAAGCTCCCGGGAGCTTGTATATCCATTTTCGGATCTGATCAGCACGTG
ATGAAAAAGCCTGAACTCACCGCGACGTCTGTCGAGAAGTTTCTGATCGAAAAGTTCGACAGCGTCTCCG
ACCTGATGCAGCTCTCGGAGGGCGAAGAATCTCGTGCTTTCAGCTTCGATGTAGGAGGGCGTGGATATGT
CCTGCGGGTAAATAGCTGCGCCGATGGTTTCTACAAAGATCGTTATGTTTATCGGCACTTTGCATCGGCC
GCGCTCCCGATTCCGGAAGTGCTTGACATTGGGGAATTCAGCGAGAGCCTGACCTATTGCATCTCCCGCC
GTGCACAGGGTGTCACGTTGCAAGACCTGCCTGAAACCGAACTGCCCGCTGTTCTGCAGCCGGTCGCGGA
GGCCATGGATGCGATCGCTGCGGCCGATCTTAGCCAGACGAGCGGGTTCGGCCCATTCGGACCGCAAGGA
ATCGGTCAATACACTACATGGCGTGATTTCATATGCGCGATTGCTGATCCCCATGTGTATCACTGGCAAA
CTGTGATGGACGACACCGTCAGTGCGTCCGTCGCGCAGGCTCTCGATGAGCTGATGCTTTGGGCCGAGGA
CTGCCCCGAAGTCCGGCACCTCGTGCACGCGGATTTCGGCTCCAACAATGTCCTGACGGACAATGGCCGC
ATAACAGCGGTCATTGACTGGAGCGAGGCGATGTTCGGGGATTCCCAATACGAGGTCGCCAACATCTTCT
TCTGGAGGCCGTGGTTGGCTTGTATGGAGCAGCAGACGCGCTACTTCGAGCGGAGGCATCCGGAGCTTGC
AGGATCGCCGCGGCTCCGGGCGTATATGCTCCGCATTGGTCTTGACCAACTCTATCAGAGCTTGGTTGAC
GGCAATTTCGATGATGCAGCTTGGGCGCAGGGTCGATGCGACGCAATCGTCCGATCCGGAGCCGGGACTG
TCGGGCGTACACAAATCGCCCGCAGAAGCGCGGCCGTCTGGACCGATGGCTGTGTAGAAGTACTCGCCGA
TAGTGGAAACCGACGCCCCAGCACTCGTCCGAGGGCAAAGGAATAGCACGTGCTACGAGATTTCGATTCC
ACCGCCGCCTTCTATGAAAGGTTGGGCTTCGGAATCGTTTTCCGGGACGCCGGCTGGATGATCCTCCAGC
GCGGGGATCTCATGCTGGAGTTCTTCGCCCACCCCAACTTGTTTATTGCAGCTTATAATGGTTACAAATA
AAGCAATAGCATCACAAATTTCACAAATAAAGCATTTTTTTCACTGCATTCTAGTTGTGGTTTGTCCAAA
CTCATCAATGTATCTTATCATGTCTGTATACCGTCGACCTCTAGCTAGAGCTTGGCGTAATCATGGTCAT
AGCTGTTTCCTGTGTGAAATTGTTATCCGCTCACAATTCCACACAACATACGAGCCGGAAGCATAAAGTG
TAAAGCCTGGGGTGCCTAATGAGTGAGCTAACTCACATTAATTGCGTTGCGCTCACTGCCCGCTTTCCAG
TCGGGAAACCTGTCGTGCCAGCTGCATTAATGAATCGGCCAACGCGCGGGGAGAGGCGGTTTGCGTATTG
GGCGCTCTTCCGCTTCCTCGCTCACTGACTCGCTGCGCTCGGTCGTTCGGCTGCGGCGAGCGGTATCAGC
TCACTCAAAGGCGGTAATACGGTTATCCACAGAATCAGGGGATAACGCAGGAAAGAACATGTGAGCAAAA
GGCCAGCAAAAGGCCAGGAACCGTAAAAAGGCCGCGTTGCTGGCGTTTTTCCATAGGCTCCGCCCCCCTG
ACGAGCATCACAAAAATCGACGCTCAAGTCAGAGGTGGCGAAACCCGACAGGACTATAAAGATACCAGGC
GTTTCCCCCTGGAAGCTCCCTCGTGCGCTCTCCTGTTCCGACCCTGCCGCTTACCGGATACCTGTCCGCC
TTTCTCCCTTCGGGAAGCGTGGCGCTTTCTCATAGCTCACGCTGTAGGTATCTCAGTTCGGTGTAGGTCG
TTCGCTCCAAGCTGGGCTGTGTGCACGAACCCCCCGTTCAGCCCGACCGCTGCGCCTTATCCGGTAACTA
TCGTCTTGAGTCCAACCCGGTAAGACACGACTTATCGCCACTGGCAGCAGCCACTGGTAACAGGATTAGC
AGAGCGAGGTATGTAGGCGGTGCTACAGAGTTCTTGAAGTGGTGGCCTAACTACGGCTACACTAGAAGAA
CAGTATTTGGTATCTGCGCTCTGCTGAAGCCAGTTACCTTCGGAAAAAGAGTTGGTAGCTCTTGATCCGG
CAAACAAACCACCGCTGGTAGCGGTTTTTTTGTTTGCAAGCAGCAGATTACGCGCAGAAAAAAAGGATCT
CAAGAAGATCCTTTGATCTTTTCTACGGGGTCTGACGCTCAGTGGAACGAAAACTCACGTTAAGGGATTT
TGGTCATGAGATTATCAAAAAGGATCTTCACCTAGATCCTTTTAAATTAAAAATGAAGTTTTAAATCAAT
CTAAAGTATATATGAGTAAACTTGGTCTGACAGTTACCAATGCTTAATCAGTGAGGCACCTATCTCAGCG
ATCTGTCTATTTCGTTCATCCATAGTTGCCTGACTCCCCGTCGTGTAGATAACTACGATACGGGAGGGCT
TACCATCTGGCCCCAGTGCTGCAATGATACCGCGAGAACCACGCTCACCGGCTCCAGATTTATCAGCAAT
AAACCAGCCAGCCGGAAGGGCCGAGCGCAGAAGTGGTCCTGCAACTTTATCCGCCTCCATCCAGTCTATT
AATTGTTGCCGGGAAGCTAGAGTAAGTAGTTCGCCAGTTAATAGTTTGCGCAACGTTGTTGCCATTGCTA
CAGGCATCGTGGTGTCACGCTCGTCGTTTGGTATGGCTTCATTCAGCTCCGGTTCCCAACGATCAAGGCG
AGTTACATGATCCCCCATGTTGTGCAAAAAAGCGGTTAGCTCCTTCGGTCCTCCGATCGTTGTCAGAAGT
AAGTTGGCCGCAGTGTTATCACTCATGGTTATGGCAGCACTGCATAATTCTCTTACTGTCATGCCATCCG
TAAGATGCTTTTCTGTGACTGGTGAGTACTCAACCAAGTCATTCTGAGAATAGTGTATGCGGCGACCGAG
TTGCTCTTGCCCGGCGTCAATACGGGATAATACCGCGCCACATAGCAGAACTTTAAAAGTGCTCATCATT
GGAAAACGTTCTTCGGGGCGAAAACTCTCAAGGATCTTACCGCTGTTGAGATCCAGTTCGATGTAACCCA
CTCGTGCACCCAACTGATCTTCAGCATCTTTTACTTTCACCAGCGTTTCTGGGTGAGCAAAAACAGGAAG
GCAAAATGCCGCAAAAAAGGGAATAAGGGCGACACGGAAATGTTGAATACTCATACTCTTCCTTTTTCAA
TATTATTGAAGCATTTATCAGGGTTATTGTCTCATGAGCGGATACATATTTGAATGTATTTAGAAAAATA
AACAAATAGGGGTTCCGCGCACATTTCCCCGAAAAGTGCCACCTGACGTC
