>Addgene plasmid #49639 | pTH-TelR15-mVenus | addgene partial sequence | sequence record 77093 | ZTALE-F 5'-CTCCCCTTCAGCTGGACAC-3'
TCACGGCGGTCGAGGCGGTGCACGCGTGGCGCAATGCGCTCACGGGAGCACCCCTCAACCTGACCCCAGA
GCAGGTCGTGGCAATTGCGAGCAACATCGGGGGAAAGCAGGCACTCGAAACCGTCCAGAGGTTGCTGCCT
GTGCTGTGCCAAGCGCACGGACTTACGCCAGAGCAGGTCGTGGCAATTGCGAGCAACATCGGGGGAAAGC
AGGCACTCGAAACCGTCCAGAGGTTGCTGCCTGTGCTGTGCCAAGCGCACGGACTAACCCCAGAGCAGGT
CGTGGCAATTGCGAGCCATGACGGGGGAAAGCAGGCACTCGAAACCGTCCAGAGGTTGCTGCCTGTGCTG
TGCCAAGCGCACGGGTTGACCCCAGAGCAGGTCGTGGCAATTGCGAGCCATGACGGGGGAAAGCAGGCAC
TCGAAACCGTCCAGAGGTTGCTGCCTGTGCTGTGCCAAGCGCACGGCCTGACCCCAGAGCAGGTCGTGGC
AATTGCGAGCCATGACGGGGGAAAGCAGGCACTCGAAACCGTCCAGAGGTTGCTGCCTGTGCTGTGCCAA
GCGCACGGACTGACACCAGAGCAGGTCGTGGCAATTGCGAGCAACGGAGGGGGAAAGCAGGCACTCGAAA
CCGTCCAGAGGTTGCTGCCTGTGCTGTGCCAAGCGCACGGACTTAC
