>Addgene plasmid #49639 | pTH-TelR15-mVenus | addgene partial sequence | sequence record 77094 | ZTALE-R 5'-CTTCTTCACCGCATCCAAG-3'
TGAGTGCGGCCAGCGCGGGGTCCGGCCTCGAAAGCTGGGCCACGATTGACTCCAGTGCGGGTCTGCCCCC
GATGTTGGATGCAATAGCCACTACCTGCTCAGGCGTGAGTCCGTGCGCTTGGCACAGCACAGGCAGCAAC
CTCTGGACGGTTTCGAGTGCCTGCTTTCCCCCGATGTTGCTCGCAATTGCCACGACCTGCTCTGGGGTGA
GGCCGTGCGCTTGGCACAGCACAGGCAGCAACCTCTGGACGGTTTCGAGTGCCTGCTTTCCCCCTCCGTT
GCTCGCAATTGCCACGACCTGCTCTGGTGTCAGTCCGTGCGCTTGGCACAGCACAGGCAGCAACCTCTGG
ACGGTTTCGAGTGCCTGCTTTCCCCCGTCATGGCTCGCAATTGCCACGACCTGCTCTGGGGTCAGGCCGT
GCGCTTGACACAGCACAGGCAGCAACCTCTGGACGGTTTCGAGTGCCTGCTTTCCCCCGTCATGGCTCGC
AATTGCCACGACCTGCTCTGGGGTCAACCCGTGCGCTTGGCACAGCACAGGCAGCAACCTCTGGACGGTT
TCGAGTGCCTGCTTTCCCCCGTCATGGCTCGCAATTGCCAC
