>Addgene plasmid #49639 | pTH-TelR15-mVenus | addgene partial sequence | sequence record 77095 | BGH-rev 5'-TAGAAGGCACAGTCGAGG-3'
CCGGCGGCGGTCACGAACTCCAGCAGGACCATGTGATCGCGCTTCTCGTTGGGGTCTTTGCTCAGCTTGG
ACTGGTAGCTCAGGTAGTGGTTGTCGGGCAGCAGCACGGGGCCGTCGCCGATGGGGGTGTTCTGCTGGTA
GTGGTCGGCGAGCTGCACGCCGCCGTCCTCGATGTTGTGGCGGATCTTGAAGTTGGCCTTGATGCCGTTC
TTCTGCTTGTCGGCGGTGATATAGACGTTGTGGCTGTTGTAGTTGTACTCCAGCTTGTGCCCCAGGATGT
TGCCGTCCTCCTTGAAGTCGATGCCCTTCAGCTCGATGCGGTTCACCAGGGTGTCGCCCTCGAACTTCAC
CTCGGCGCGGGTCTTGTAGTTGCCGTCGTCCTTGAAGAAGATGGTGCGCTCCTGGACGTAGCCTTCGGGC
ATGGCGGACTTGAAGAAGTCGTGCTGCTTCATGTGGTCGGGGTAGCGGGCGAAGCACTGCAGGCCGTAGC
CCAGGGTGGTCACGAGGGTGGGCCAGGGCACGGGCAGCTTGCCGGTGGTGCAGATCAGCTTCAGGGTCAG
CTTGCCGTAGGTGGCATCGCCCTCGCCCTCGCCGGACACGCTGAACTTGTGGCCGTTTACGTCGCCGTCC
AGCTCGACCAGGATGGGCACCACCCCGGTGAACAGCTCCTCGCCCTTGCTCACCATACTTCCACTTCCCT
GCA
