>Addgene plasmid #49639 | pTH-TelR15-mVenus | addgene partial sequence | sequence record 77153 | LNCX
GACCTCCATAGAAGACACCGGGACCGATCCAGCCTGGCGCGCCGGTTCTGGATCCGGTTCTCAATTGGGT
TCTACCGGTTAGGGGCCACCATGGACTATAAGGACCACGACGGAGACTACAAGGATCATGATATTGATTA
CAAAGACGATGACGATAAGATGGCCCCAAAGAAGAAGCGGAAGGTCGGTATCCACGGAGTCCCAGCAGCC
GTAGATTTGAGAACTTTGGGATATTCACAGCAGCAGCAGGAAAAGATCAAGCCCAAAGTGAGGTCGACAG
TCGCGCAGCATCACGAAGCGCTGGTGGGTCATGGGTTTACACATGCCCACATCGTAGCCTTGTCGCAGCA
CCCTGCAGCCCTTGGCACGGTCGCCGTCAAGTACCAGGACATGATTGCGGCGTTGCCGGAAGCCACACAT
GAGGCGATCGTCGGTGTGGGGAAACAGTGGAGCGGAGCCCGAGCGCTTGAGGCCCTGTTGACGGTCGCGG
GAGAGCTGAGAGGGCCTCCCCTTCAGCTGGACACGGGCCAGTTGCTGAAGATCGCGAAGCGGGGAGGAGT
CACGGCGGTCGAGGCGGTGCACGCGTGGCGCAATGCGCTCACGGGAGCACCCCTCAACCTGACCCCAGAG
CAGGTCGTGGCAATTGCGAGCAACATCGGGGGAAAGCAGGCACTCGAAACCGTCCAGAGGTTGCTGCCTG
TGCTGTGCCAAGCGCACGGACTTACGCCAGAGCAGGTCGTGGCAATTGCGAGCAACATCGGGGGAAAGCA
GGCACTCGAAACCGTCCAGAGGTTGCTGCCTGTGCTGTGCC
